Addgene plasmid #107410: pMB1-spect-PthrC4-eGFP
Purpose: This plasmid contain promoter PthrC4, which is used for study about Short, Auto-inducible Promoters for Well-Controlled Protein Expression in Escherichia coli.
Depositing lab: Kang Zhou. Depositing organization: National University of Singapore. Publication: Short, auto-inducible promoters for well-controlled protein expression in Escherichia coli. Anilionyte O, Liang H, Ma X, Yang L, Zhou K. Appl Microbiol Biotechnol. 2018 Aug;102(16):7007-7015. doi: 10.1007/s00253-018-9141-z. Epub 2018 Jun 8. PubMed 29948110.
Backbone
  Vector backbone: pMB1-spect-PthrC4
  Backbone size w/o insert (bp): 711
  Total vector size (bp): 3207
  Vector type: Bacterial Expression
Growth in bacteria
  Bacterial resistance: Spectinomycin, 50 μg/mL
  Growth temperature: 37°C
  Growth strain: DH5alpha
  Growth instructions: Use strain BL21(DE3) for expression.
  Copy number: High Copy
Gene/Insert
  Gene/Insert name: eGFP
  GenBank ID: KY014123.1
  Promoter: PthrC4
  Cloning method: Ligation Independent Cloning
  Sequencing primers: 5′ agcttttcattctgactgc; 3′ gcccgcaccgttacctgtg
Terms and licenses: Academic/Nonprofit Terms; Industry Terms: Not Available to Industry
How to cite: pMB1-spect-PthrC4-eGFP was a gift from Kang Zhou (Addgene plasmid # 107410 ; http://n2t.net/addgene:107410 ; RRID:Addgene_107410)
