[The description below was written by a language model from this plasmid's Addgene catalogue record and pLannotate feature annotations shown in this document.]
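Description:
pMB1-spect-PthrC4-eGFP is a small bacterial expression plasmid of about 3.2 kb, built to test a short auto-inducible promoter in Escherichia coli. It replicates from a high-copy ColE1/pMB1-type origin and is selected with spectinomycin through an aadA (SmR) aminoglycoside adenylyltransferase gene, which also confers streptomycin resistance. The record lists a cloning strain for propagation and recommends BL21(DE3) for expression.

The payload is an eGFP reporter placed under the PthrC4 promoter, one of a set of short promoters studied for well-controlled protein expression without an added inducer. The promoter is not annotated as a feature, but it presumably lies in the unannotated region upstream of the strong bacteriophage T7 gene 10 ribosome binding site, which sits just ahead of the fluorescent protein coding sequence. The automated annotation labels that open reading frame as a fragment of EBFP. This most likely reflects the close sequence similarity among GFP variants, since the catalogue entry identifies the insert as eGFP.

Several other short hits appear in the table: partial matches to an RSF origin, the pBR322 bom region, pheA, an apramycin resistance gene and a mutant FRT site. These are fragments and are probably assembly remnants or chance similarities rather than functional elements. The pheA-derived piece downstream of the reporter may correspond to a terminator region, though the record does not say so.

The catalogue's backbone size of 711 bp matches the length of the eGFP insert rather than a backbone, so that field appears to be mis-entered. In use, fluorescence output serves as a readout of PthrC4 strength and timing during culture growth.
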