Features (pLannotate 1.2.2; 9 found; start..end, strand, type, name):
      1..127     +  rep_origin     RSF ori (fragment): Plasmids containing the RSF 1030 origin of replication can be propagated in E. coli cells that contain additional plasmids with compatible origins.
    132..185     -  misc_feature   bom (fragment): basis of mobility region from pBR322
    477..499     +  RBS            RBS: efficient ribosome binding site from bacteriophage T7 gene 10 (Olins and Rangwala, 1989)
    508..1223    +  CDS            EBFP (fragment): enhanced blue variant of GFP mammalian codon-optimized
   1308..1397    +  CDS            pheA (fragment): CMPDT_ECOLI - Experimental evidence at protein level: Swiss-Prot protein existence level 1. Catalyzes the Claisen rearrangement of chorismate to prephenate and the decarboxylation/dehydration of prephenate to phenylpyruvate. From Escherichia coli (strain K12).
   1557..1583    +  CDS            ApmR (fragment): aminoglycoside 3-N-acetyltransferase type IV ; aac(3)IV; confers resistance to apramycin (Paget and Davies, 1996)
   1584..2375    +  CDS            SmR: aminoglycoside adenylyltransferase (Murphy, 1985); aadA; confers resistance to spectinomycin and streptomycin
   2409..2429    +  protein_bind   FRT (mutant) (fragment): FRT site with a mutation in the core sequence (Azam et al., 1997) FLP recombinase from the Saccharomyces cerevisiae 2μ plasmid
   2566..3154    +  rep_origin     ori: high-copy-number ColE1/pMB1/pBR322/pUC origin of replication
>Addgene plasmid #107410 | pMB1-spect-PthrC4-eGFP | addgene full sequence | sequence record 210888 | Addgene NGS Result
CACATGTTCTTTCCTGCGTTATCCCCTGATTCTGTGGATAACCGTATTACCGCCTTTGAGTGAGCTGATA
CCGCTCGCCGCAGCCGAACGACCGAGCGCAGCGAGTCAGTGAGCGAGGAAGCGGAAGAGCGCCTGATGCG
GTATTTTCTCCTTACGCATCTGTGCGGTATTTCACACCGCATATGCTGGATCCTTCCCTCGACTCACACT
TGGGAGCTTTTCATTCTGACTGCAACGGGCAATATGTCTCTGTGTGGATTAAAAAAAGAGTGTCTGATAG
CAGCTTCTGAACTGGTTACCTGCCGTGAGTAAATTAAAATTTTATTGACTTAGGTCACTAAATACTTTAA
CCAATATAGGCATAGCGCACAGACAGATAAAAATTACAGAGTACACAACATCC
[63 nt withheld, positions 404-466]
TAGAAATAATTTTGTTTAACTTTAAGAAGGAGATATACATATGAGCAAGGGCGAGGAGCTGTTCACCGGG
GTGGTGCCCATCCTGGTCGAGCTGGACGGCGACGTAAACGGCCACAAGTTCAGCGTGTCCGGCGAGGGCG
AGGGCGATGCCACCTACGGCAAGCTGACCCTGAAGTTCATCTGCACCACCGGCAAGCTGCCCGTGCCCTG
GCCCACCCTCGTGACCACCCTGACCTACGGCGTGCAGTGCTTCAGCCGCTACCCCGACCACATGAAGCAG
CACGACTTCTTCAAGTCCGCCATGCCCGAAGGCTACGTCCAGGAGCGCACCATCTTCTTCAAGGACGACG
GCAACTACAAGACCCGCGCCGAGGTGAAGTTCGAGGGCGACACCCTGGTGAACCGCATCGAGCTGAAGGG
CATCGACTTCAAGGAGGACGGCAACATCCTGGGGCACAAGCTGGAGTACAACTACAACAGCCACAACGTC
TATATCATGGCCGACAAGCAGAAGAACGGCATCAAGGTGAACTTCAAGATCCGCCACAACATCGAGGACG
GCAGCGTGCAGCTCGCCGACCACTACCAGCAGAACACCCCCATCGGCGACGGCCCCGTGCTGCTGCCCGA
CAACCACTACCTGAGCACCCAGTCCGCCCTGAGCAAAGACCCCAACGAGAAGCGCGATCACATGGTCCTG
CTGGAGTTCGTGACCGCCGCCGGGATCACTCTCGGCATGGACGAGCTGTACAAGTGATGGGCTGAAGGGT
TTAAGCGAAGACGAACAATAAGGCCTCCCAAATCGGGGGGCCTTTTTTATTGATAACAAAAAGGCAACAC
TATGACATCGGAAAACCCGTTACTGGCGCTGCGAGAGAAAATCAGCGCGCTGGATGAAAAATTATTAGCG
TTACTGGCAGAGCGGCGCGAATTCAAACAGAAAGGCCATGGGTCGACCTGCAGAAGCTTAGATCTATTAC
CCTGTTATCCCTACTCGAGTTCATGTGCAGCTCCATAAGCAAAAGGGGATGATAAGTTTATCACCACCGA
CTATTTGCAACAGTGCCGTTGATCGTGCTATGATCGACTGATGTCATCAGCGGTGGAGTGCAATGTCATG
AGGGAAGCGGTGATCGCCGAAGTATCGACTCAACTATCAGAGGTAGTTGGCGTCATCGAGCGCCATCTCG
AACCGACGTTGCTGGCCGTACATTTGTACGGCTCCGCAGTGGATGGCGGCCTGAAGCCACACAGTGATAT
TGATTTGCTGGTTACGGTGACCGTAAGGCTTGATGAAACAACGCGGCGAGCTTTGATCAACGACCTTTTG
GAAACTTCGGCTTCCCCTGGAGAGAGCGAGATTCTCCGCGCTGTAGAAGTCACCATTGTTGTGCACGACG
ACATCATTCCGTGGCGTTATCCAGCTAAGCGCGAACTGCAATTTGGAGAATGGCAGCGCAATGACATTCT
TGCAGGTATCTTCGAGCCAGCCACGATCGACATTGATCTGGCTATCTTGCTGACAAAAGCAAGAGAACAT
AGCGTTGCCTTGGTAGGTCCAGCGGCGGAGGAACTCTTTGATCCGGTTCCTGAACAGGATCTATTTGAGG
CGCTAAATGAAACCTTAACGCTATGGAACTCGCCGCCCGACTGGGCTGGCGATGAGCGAAATGTAGTGCT
TACGTTGTCCCGCATTTGGTACAGCGCAGTAACCGGCAAAATCGCGCCGAAGGATGTCGCTGCCGACTGG
GCAATGGAGCGCCTGCCGGCCCAGTATCAGCCCGTCATACTTGAAGCTAGACAGGCTTATCTTGGACAAG
AAGAAGATCGCTTGGCCTCGCGCGCAGATCAGTTGGAAGAATTTGTCCACTACGTGAAAGGCGAGATCAC
CAAGGTAGTCGGCAAATAAGATGCCGCTCGCCAGTCGATTGGCTGAGCTCATAAGTTCCTATTCCGAAGT
TCCGCGAACGCGTAAAGGATCTAGGTGAAGATCCTTTTTGATAATCTCATGACCAAAATCCCTTAACGTC
ACACAACATAGCCACGGAGTTTTCGTTCCACTGAGCGTCAGACCCCGTAGAAAAGATCAAAGGATCTTCT
TGAGATCCTTTTTTTCTGCGCGTAATCTGCTGCTTGCAAACAAAAAAACCACCGCTACCAGCGGTGGTTT
GTTTGCCGGATCAAGAGCTACCAACTCTTTTTCCGAAGGTAACTGGCTTCAGCAGAGCGCAGATACCAAA
TACTGTCCTTCTAGTGTAGCCGTAGTTAGGCCACCACTTCAAGAACTCTGTAGCACCGCCTACATACCTC
GCTCTGCTAATCCTGTTACCAGTGGCTGCTGCCAGTGGCGATAAGTCGTGTCTTACCGGGTTGGACTCAA
GACGATAGTTACCGGATAAGGCGCAGCGGTCGGGCTGAACGGGGGGTTCGTGCACACAGCCCAGCTTGGA
GCGAACGACCTACACCGAACTGAGATACCTACAGCGTGAGCTATGAGAAAGCGCCACGCTTCCCGAAGGG
AGAAAGGCGGACAGGTATCCGGTAAGCGGCAGGGTCGGAACAGGAGAGCGCACGAGGGAGCTTCCAGGGG
GAAACGCCTGGTATCTTTATAGTCCTGTCGGGTTTCGCCACCTCTGACTTGAGCGTCGATTTTTGTGATG
CTCGTCAGGGGGGCGGAGCCTATGGAAAAACGCCAGCAACGCGGCCTTTTTACGGTTCCTGGCCTTTTGC
TGGCCTTTTGCT
